Addgene plasmid #65466: pKS013
Purpose: pSC101 based plasmid where pl-tetO expression drives synthesis of construct expressing mCherry
Depositing lab: Keith Tyo. Depositing organization: Northwestern University. Publication: N-Terminal-Based Targeted, Inducible Protein Degradation in Escherichia coli. Sekar K, Gentile AM, Bostick JW, Tyo KE. PLoS One. 2016 Feb 22;11(2):e0149746. doi: 10.1371/journal.pone.0149746. eCollection 2016. PONE-D-15-42990 PubMed 26900850.
Backbone
  Vector backbone: pKS013
  Vector type: Bacterial Expression, Synthetic Biology
Growth in bacteria
  Bacterial resistance: Chloramphenicol, 25 μg/mL
  Growth temperature: 37°C
  Growth strain: DH5alpha
  Copy number: Low Copy
Gene/Insert
  Gene/Insert name: mCherry (alt name: RFP)
  Insert size (bp): 711
  Promoter: pl-TetO
  Cloning method: Gibson Cloning
  Sequencing primers: 5′ GGCGTATCACGAGGCCCTTTC; 3′ GGATAACAGAAAGGCCGGGAAATAC
Terms and licenses: Academic/Nonprofit Terms; Industry Terms: Not Available to Industry
How to cite: pKS013 was a gift from Keith Tyo (Addgene plasmid # 65466 ; http://n2t.net/addgene:65466 ; RRID:Addgene_65466)
