[The description below was written by a language model from this plasmid's Addgene catalogue record.]
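Description:
pKS013 is a low-copy bacterial expression plasmid built for synthetic biology work in Escherichia coli. It replicates from a pSC101 origin, which maintains the plasmid at only a few copies per cell and so keeps expression levels modest and relatively uniform, and it is selected with chloramphenicol. The record lists the backbone simply under the plasmid's own name, so no parental vector is identified, and no feature table is provided; details such as the ribosome binding site, terminators or any fused sequences cannot be confirmed from the available fields.

The payload is a 711 bp mCherry (RFP) coding sequence, introduced by Gibson assembly and placed under the pL-tetO promoter. This is a hybrid promoter in which the phage lambda PL promoter carries tet operator sites, making it strong when unrepressed but tightly shut off in the presence of TetR. In hosts that supply TetR, transcription can be induced with tetracycline analogues such as anhydrotetracycline, while in strains lacking the repressor it behaves as a constitutive promoter. The record does not state whether TetR is encoded on this plasmid or expected from the host.

The associated publication concerns N-terminal-based, targeted and inducible protein degradation in E. coli, which suggests that pKS013 provides a red fluorescent readout of protein abundance in that system, probably as a reporter or reference construct. The record describes it only as expressing mCherry and does not specify any degradation signal attached to the fluorescent protein.
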