>Addgene plasmid #65466 | pKS013 | addgene partial sequence | sequence record 126414 | CAT-R 5'-GCAACTGACTGAAATGCCTC-3'
CATTGGGATATATCAACGGTGGTATATCCAGTGATTTTTTTCTCCATTTTAGCTTCCTTAGCTCCTGAAA
ATCTCGATAACTCAAAAAATACGCCCGGTAGTGATCTTATTTCATTATGGTGAAAGTTGGAACCTCTTAC
GTGCCGATCAACGGACGTCTAAGAAACCATTATTATCATGACATTAACCTATAAAAATAGGCGTATCACG
AGGCCCTTTCGTCTTCACCTCGAGTCCCTATCAGTGATAGAGATTGACATCCCTATCAGTGATAGAGATT
GACATCCCTATCAGTGATAGAGATACTGAGCACATCAGCAGGACGCACTGACAGGTACCGCATGGTGAGC
AAGGGCGAGGAGGATAACATGGCCATCATCAAGGAGTTCATGCGCTTCAAGGTTCACATGGAGGGCTCCG
TGAACGGCCACGAGTTCGAGATCGAGGGCGAGGGCGAGGGCCGCCCCTACGAGGGCACCCAGACCGCCAA
GCTGAAGGTGACCAAGGGTGGCCCCCTGCCCTTCGCCTGGGACATCCTGTCCCCTCAGTTCATGTACGGC
TCCAAGGCCTACGTGAAGCACCCCGCCGACATCCCCGACTACTTGAAGCTGTCCTTCCCCGAGGGCTTCA
AGTGGGAGCGCGTGATGAACTTCGAGGACGGCGGCGTGGTGACCGTGACCCAGGACTCCTCCCTGCAAGA
CGGCGAGTTCATCTACAAGGTGAAGCTGCGCGGCACCAACTTCCCCTCCGACGGCCCCGTAATGCAGAAG
AAGACTATGGGCTGGGAGGCCTCCTCCGAGCGGATGTACCCCGAGGACGGCGCGCTGAAGGGCGAGATCA
AGCAGAGGCTGAAGCTGAAGGACGGCGGCCACTACGACGCTGAGGTCAAGACCACCTACAAGGCCAAGAA
GCCCGTGCAACTGCCCGGCGCGTACAACGTCAACATCAAGTTGGACATCACCTCCCACAACGAGGACTAC
ACCATCGTGGAACAGTACGAACGCGCCGAGGGCCGCCACTCCACCGGCGGCATGGACGAGCTGTACAAGT
AATAATATCCGGGTAGGCGCAATCAC
