>Addgene plasmid #65466 | pKS013 | addgene partial sequence | sequence record 126415 | mCherry-F 5'-ccccgtaatgcagaagaaga-3'
TCGAGCGGATGTACCCCGAGGACGGCGCGCTGAAGGGCGAGATCAAGCAGAGGCTGAAGCTGAAGGACGG
CGGCCACTACGACGCTGAGGTCAAGACCACCTACAAGGCCAAGAAGCCCGTGCAACTGCCCGGCGCGTAC
AACGTCAACATCAAGTTGGACATCACCTCCCACAACGAGGACTACACCATCGTGGAACAGTACGAACGCG
CCGAGGGCCGCCACTCCACCGGCGGCATGGACGAGCTGTACAAGTAATAATATCCGGGTAGGCGCAATCA
CTTTCGTCTCTACTCCGTTACAAAGCGAGGCTGGGTATTTCCCGGCCTTTCTGTTATCCGAAATCCACTG
AAAGCACAGCGGCTGGCTGAGGAGATAAATAATAAACGAGGGGCTGTATGCACAAAGCATCTTCTGTTGA
GTTAAGAACGAGTATCGAGATGGCACATAGCCTTGCTCAAATTGGAATCAGGTTTGTGCCAATACCAGTA
GAAACAGACGAAGGATCCCATGGTACGCGTGCTAGAGGCATCAAATAAAACGAAAGGCTCAGTCGAAAGA
CTGGGCCTTTCGTTTTATCTGTTGTTTGTCGGTGAACGCTCTCCTGAGTAGGACAAATCCGCCGCCCTAG
ACCTAGGCTGTCAGACCAAGTTTACGAGCTCGCTTGGACTCCTGTTGATAGATCCAGTAATGACCTCAGA
ACTCCATCTGGATTTGTTCAGAACGCTCGGTTGCCGCCGGGCGTTTTTTATTGGTGAGAATCCAAGCACT
AGGGACAGTAAGACGGGTAAGCCTGTTGATGATACCGCTGCCTTACTGGGTGCATTAGCCAGTCTGAATG
ACCTGTCACGGGATAATCCGAAGTGGTCAGACTGGAAAAATCAGAGGGCAGGAACTGCTGAACAGCAAAA
AGTCAGATAGCACCACATAGCAGACCCGCCATAAAACGCCCTGAGAAGCCGTGACGGGCTTTTCTTGTAT
TATGGGTAGTTTCCTTGCATGAATCCATAAAAGG
